Addgene plasmid #172811: pLBT0150
Purpose: Level 1 module containing 35S-CTP-mCHERRY-cVENUS_P3 F
Depositing lab: Benjamin Field. Depositing organization: CNRS DR12, Delegation Provence et Corse. Publication: MoBiFC: development of a modular bimolecular fluorescence complementation toolkit for the analysis of chloroplast protein-protein interactions. Velay F, Soula M, Mehrez M, Belbachir C, D'Alessandro S, Laloi C, Crete P, Field B. Plant Methods. 2022 May 26;18(1):69. doi: 10.1186/s13007-022-00902-1. PubMed 35619173.
Backbone
  Vector backbone: pICH47751
  Backbone manufacturer: Engler et al. 2014
  Vector type: Synthetic Biology
Growth in bacteria
  Bacterial resistance: Ampicillin, 100 μg/mL
  Growth temperature: 37°C
  Growth strain: DH5alpha
  Copy number: High Copy
Gene/Insert
  Gene/Insert name: p35S-5UTMV-CTPSSU-mCHERRY-3XFLAGcVENUS-3U+TER35S
  Species: A. thaliana (mustard weed)
  Cloning method: Restriction Enzyme; 5′ cloning site Unknown (unknown if destroyed)
Terms and licenses: Academic/Nonprofit Terms; Industry Terms: Not Available to Industry
Depositor comments: Please visit https://www.biorxiv.org/content/10.1101/2021.03.01.433373v1 for bioRxiv preprint.
How to cite: pLBT0150 was a gift from Benjamin Field (Addgene plasmid # 172811 ; http://n2t.net/addgene:172811 ; RRID:Addgene_172811)
