[The description below was written by a language model from this plasmid's Addgene catalogue record and pLannotate feature annotations shown in this document.]
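Description:
pLBT0150 is a Level 1 Golden Gate/MoClo module built in the pICH47751 backbone as part of the MoBiFC toolkit, a modular bimolecular fluorescence complementation (BiFC) system for studying protein-protein interactions in chloroplasts. According to the purpose field, it occupies position 3 in the forward orientation. The 7.2 kb plasmid is a binary-type vector. Nopaline-type left and right T-DNA border repeats flank the cargo, and the backbone combines a high-copy ColE1/pUC origin with the broad-host-range IncP oriV and its trfA replication gene. This combination allows propagation in E. coli and, in principle, maintenance in Agrobacterium. Selection in bacteria is by ampicillin resistance (bla).

The payload is a single plant transcription unit. A CaMV 35S promoter, preceded by upstream CaMV sequence that the annotation tool matches to a viral ORF fragment, drives expression through the TMV Ω translational enhancer. The coding region begins with the N-terminal region of the Arabidopsis RuBisCO small subunit RBCS-1A. This is annotated as two fragments separated by a gap and supplies the chloroplast transit peptide (CTP). It is fused in turn to mCherry, a 3xFLAG epitope and the C-terminal Venus fragment (VC155-type), and the unit ends with the CaMV 35S 3′UTR/polyadenylation signal.

The encoded protein is therefore a chloroplast-targeted red fluorescent protein carrying the cVenus half. The record does not state its exact role. A plausible use is as a non-interacting control partner in BiFC assays, with the FLAG tag allowing immunodetection. As a Level 1 module it is intended for assembly with other transcription units into multigene Level 2 constructs for plant expression.
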