Features (pLannotate 1.2.2; 18 found; start..end, strand, type, name):
      4..810     +  CDS            IBMP_CAMVB (fragment): Experimental evidence at protein level: Swiss-Prot protein existence level 1. Enhances the ribosomal termination-reinitiation event leading to the translation of major open reading frames on the polycistronic viral RNAs. From Cauliflower mosaic virus (strain Bari 1) (CaMV).
    994..1339    +  promoter       CaMV 35S promoter: strong constitutive promoter from cauliflower mosaic virus
   1291..1337    +  promoter       minimal CaMV 35S promoter: minimal 35S promoter from cauliflower mosaic virus
   1368..1421    +  misc_feature   TMV Ω: translational enhancer from the tobacco mosaic virus 5'-leader sequence (Gallie et al., 1988)
   1430..1603    +  CDS            RBCS-1A (fragment): RBS1A_ARATH - Also known as ATS1A. Experimental evidence at protein level: Swiss-Prot protein existence level 1. RuBisCO catalyzes two reactions: the carboxylation of D- ribulose 1,5-bisphosphate, the primary event in carbon dioxide fixation, as well as the oxidative fragmentation of the pentose substrate. Both reactions occur simultaneously and in competition at the same active site. Although the small subunit is not catalytic it is essential for maximal activity. From Arabidopsis thaliana (Mouse-ear cress).
   1707..1775    +  CDS            RBCS-1A (fragment): RBS1A_ARATH - Also known as ATS1A. Experimental evidence at protein level: Swiss-Prot protein existence level 1. RuBisCO catalyzes two reactions: the carboxylation of D- ribulose 1,5-bisphosphate, the primary event in carbon dioxide fixation, as well as the oxidative fragmentation of the pentose substrate. Both reactions occur simultaneously and in competition at the same active site. Although the small subunit is not catalytic it is essential for maximal activity. From Arabidopsis thaliana (Mouse-ear cress).
   1779..2486    +  CDS            mCherry: mCherry is a basic (constitutively fluorescent) red fluorescent protein published in 2004, derived from Discosoma sp.. It is reported to be a very rapidly-maturing monomer with low acid sensitivity.
   2493..2558    +  CDS            3xFLAG: three tandem FLAG® epitope tags, followed by an enterokinase cleavage site
   2559..2645    +  CDS            VC155 (fragment): C-terminal fragment of mVenus for use in bimolecular fluorescence complementation (BiFC) (Kodama and Hu, 2010)
   2683..2857    +  polyA_signal   CaMV poly(A) signal: cauliflower mosaic virus polyadenylation signal
   2902..2926    +  misc_feature   RB T-DNA repeat: right border repeat from nopaline C58 T-DNA
   3038..3058    -  CDS            TetR (fragment): tetracycline resistance regulatory protein; tetR
   3085..4230    -  CDS            trfA: TRFA_ECOLX - Experimental evidence at protein level: Swiss-Prot protein existence level 1. Also involved in plasmid copy number control, promoting intermolecular coupling of protein bound iterons at oriV, which inhibits replication initiation. From Escherichia coli.
   4566..5154    -  rep_origin     ori: high-copy-number ColE1/pMB1/pBR322/pUC origin of replication
   5325..6185    -  CDS            AmpR: β-lactamase; bla; confers resistance to ampicillin, carbenicillin, and related antibiotics
   6186..6290    -  promoter       AmpR promoter: bla
   6377..7008    -  rep_origin     oriV: incP origin of replication
   7100..7124    +  misc_feature   LB T-DNA repeat: left border repeat from nopaline C58 T-DNA
>Addgene plasmid #172811 | pLBT0150 | addgene full sequence | sequence record 347997 | Addgene NGS Result
GGAGGAATTCCAATCCCACAAAAATCTGAGCTTAACAGCACAGTTGCTCCTCTCAGAGCAGAATCGGGTA
TTCAACACCCTCATATCAACTACTACGTTGTGTATAACGGTCCACATGCCGGTATATACGATGACTGGGG
TTGTACAAAGGCGGCAACAAACGGCGTTCCCGGAGTTGCACACAAGAAATTTGCCACTATTACAGAGGCA
AGAGCAGCAGCTGACGCGTACACAACAAGTCAGCAAACAGACAGGTTGAACTTCATCCCCAAAGGAGAAG
CTCAACTCAAGCCCAAGAGCTTTGCTAAGGCCCTAACAAGCCCACCAAAGCAAAAAGCCCACTGGCTCAC
GCTAGGAACCAAAAGGCCCAGCAGTGATCCAGCCCCAAAAGAGATCTCCTTTGCCCCGGAGATTACAATG
GACGATTTCCTCTATCTTTACGATCTAGGAAGGAAGTTCGAAGGTGAAGGTGACGACACTATGTTCACCA
CTGATAATGAGAAGGTTAGCCTCTTCAATTTCAGAAAGAATGCTGACCCACAGATGGTTAGAGAGGCCTA
CGCAGCAAGTCTCATCAAGACGATCTACCCGAGTAACAATCTCCAGGAGATCAAATACCTTCCCAAGAAG
GTTAAAGATGCAGTCAAAAGATTCAGGACTAATTGCATCAAGAACACAGAGAAAGACATATTTCTCAAGA
TCAGAAGTACTATTCCAGTATGGACGATTCAAGGCTTGCTTCATAAACCAAGGCAAGTAATAGAGATTGG
AGTCTCTAAAAAGGTAGTTCCTACTGAATCTAAGGCCATGCATGGAGTCTAAGATTCAAATCGAGGATCT
AACAGAACTCGCCGTCAAGACTGGCGAACAGTTCATACAGAGTCTTTTACGACTCAATGACAAGAAGAAA
ATCTTCGTCAACATGGTGGAGCACGACACTCTGGTCTACTCCAAAAATGTCAAAGATACAGTCTCAGAAG
ATCAAAGGGCTATTGAGACTTTTCAACAAAGGATAATTTCGGGAAACCTCCTCGGATTCCATTGCCCAGC
TATCTGTCACTTCATCGAAAGGACAGTAGAAAAGGAAGGTGGCTCCTACAAATGCCATCATTGCGATAAA
GGAAAGGCTATCATTCAAGATCTCTCTGCCGACAGTGGTCCCAAAGATGGACCCCCACCCACGAGGAGCA
TCGTGGAAAAAGAAGAGGTTCCAACCACGTCTACAAAGCAAGTGGATTGATGTGACATCTCCACTGACGT
AAGGGATGACGCACAATCCCACTATCCTTCGCAAGACCCTTCCTCTATATAAGGAAGTTCATTTCATTTG
GAGAGGACACGCTCGAGTATAAGAGCTCATTTTTACAACAATTACCAACAACAACAAACAACAAACAACA
TTACAATTACATTTACAATTATCGATACAATGGCTTCCTCTATGCTCTCTTCCGCTACTATGGTTGCCTC
TCCGGCTCAGGCCACTATGGTCGCTCCTTTCAACGGACTTAAGTCCTCCGCTGCCTTCCCAGCCACCCGC
AAGGCTAACAACGACATTACTTCCATCACAAGCAACGGCGGAAGAGTTAACTGCATGCAGGTCATTTATA
TTTCTTCTTTCACTTTTTTATTATTCCATATGATTTTTTTCGGTTCTTTCTTCGAATCTACATAAACTAA
TATCATTGGAAAAATCGAAAAAATAGGTGTGGCCTCCGATTGGAAAGAAGAAGTTTGAGACTCTCTCTTA
CCTTCCTGACCTTACCGATTCCGAAGGTATGGTGAGCAAGGGCGAGGAGGATAACATGGCCATCATCAAG
GAGTTCATGCGCTTCAAGGTGCACATGGAGGGCTCCGTGAACGGCCACGAGTTCGAGATCGAGGGCGAGG
GCGAGGGCCGCCCCTACGAGGGCACCCAGACCGCCAAGCTGAAGGTGACCAAGGGTGGCCCCCTGCCCTT
CGCCTGGGACATCCTGTCCCCTCAGTTCATGTACGGCTCCAAGGCCTACGTGAAGCACCCCGCCGACATC
CCCGACTACTTGAAGCTGTCCTTCCCCGAGGGCTTCAAGTGGGAGCGCGTGATGAACTTCGAGGACGGCG
GCGTGGTGACCGTGACCCAGGACTCCTCCCTGCAGGACGGCGAGTTCATCTACAAGGTGAAGCTGCGCGG
CACCAACTTCCCCTCCGACGGCCCCGTAATGCAGAAGAAAACCATGGGCTGGGAGGCCTCCTCCGAGCGG
ATGTACCCCGAGGACGGCGCCCTGAAGGGCGAGATCAAGCAGAGGCTGAAGCTGAAGGACGGCGGCCACT
ACGACGCTGAGGTCAAGACCACCTACAAGGCCAAGAAGCCCGTGCAGCTGCCCGGCGCCTACAACGTCAA
CATCAAGTTGGACATCACCTCCCACAACGAGGACTACACCATCGTGGAACAGTACGAACGCGCCGAGGGC
CGCCACTCCACCGGCGGCATGGACGAGCTGTACAAGGGTTCGGACTACAAAGACCATGACGGTGATTATA
AAGATCATGACATCGATTACAAGGATGACGATGACAAGGACCCCAACGAGAAGCGCGATCACATGGTCCT
GCTGGAGTTCGTGACCGCCGCCGGGATCACTCTCGGCATGGACGAGCTGTACAAGTAAGCTTCTCTAGCT
AGAGTCGATCGACAAGCTCGAGTTTCTCCATAATAATGTGTGAGTAGTTCCCAGATAAGGGAATTAGGGT
TCCTATAGGGTTTCGCTCATGTGTTGAGCATATAAGAAACCCTTAGTATGTATTTGTATTTGTAAAATAC
TTCTATCAATAAAATTTCTAATTCCTAAAACCAAAATCCAGTACTAAAATCCAGATCGCTTTACTTGTCT
TCTGCACGAAGTGGTTTAAACTATCAGTGTTTGACAGGATATATTGGCGGGTAAACCTAAGAGAAAAGAG
CGTTTATTAGAATAATCGGATATTTAAAAGGGCGTGAAAAGGTTTATCCGTTCGTCCATTTGTATGTGCA
TGCCAACCACAGGGTTCCCCAGATCAGGCGCTGGCTGCTGAACCCCCAGCCGGAACTGACCCCACAAGGC
CCTAGCGTTTGCAATGCACCAGGTCATCATTGACCCAGGCGTGTTCCACCAGGCCGCTGCCTCGCAACTC
TTCGCAGGCTTCGCCGACCTGCTCGCGCCACTTCTTCACGCGGGTGGAATCCGATCCGCACATGAGGCGG
AAGGTTTCCAGCTTGAGCGGGTACGGCTCCCGGTGCGAGCTGAAATAGTCGAACATCCGTCGGGCCGTCG
GCGACAGCTTGCGGTACTTCTCCCATATGAATTTCGTGTAGTGGTCGCCAGCAAACAGCACGACGATTTC
CTCGTCGATCAGGACCTGGCAACGGGACGTTTTCTTGCCACGGTCCAGGACGCGGAAGCGGTGCAGCAGC
GACACCGATTCCAGGTGCCCAACGCGGTCGGACGTGAAGCCCATCGCCGTCGCCTGTAGGCGCGACAGGC
ATTCCTCGGCCTTCGTGTAATACCGGCCATTGATCGACCAGCCCAGGTCCTGGCAAAGCTCGTAGAACGT
GAAGGTGATCGGCTCGCCGATAGGGGTGCGCTTCGCGTACTCCAACACCTGCTGCCACACCAGTTCGTCA
TCGTCGGCCCGCAGCTCGACGCCGGTGTAGGTGATCTTCACGTCCTTGTTGACGTGGAAAATGACCTTGT
TTTGCAGCGCCTCGCGCGGGATTTTCTTGTTGCGCGTGGTGAACAGGGCAGAGCGGGCCGTGTCGTTTGG
CATCGCTCGCATCGTGTCCGGCCACGGCGCAATATCGAACAAGGAAAGCTGCATTTCCTTGATCTGCTGC
TTCGTGTGTTTCAGCAACGCGGCCTGCTTGGCCTCGCTGACCTGTTTTGCCAGGTCCTCGCCGGCGGTTT
TTCGCTTCTTGGTCGTCATAGTTCCTCGCGTGTCGATGGTCATCGACTTCGCCAAACCTGCCGCCTCCTG
TTCAAGACGACGCGAACGCTCCACGGCGGCCGATGGCGCGGGCAGGGCAGGGGGAGCCAGTTGCACGCTG
TCGCGCTCGATCTTGGCCGTAGCTTGCTGGACCATCGAGCCGACGGACTGGAAGGTTTCGCGGGGCGCAC
GCATGACGGTGCGGCTTGCGATGGTTTCGGCATCCTCGGCGGAAAACCCCGCGTCGATCAGTTCTTGCCT
GTATGCCTTCCGGTCAAACGTCCGATTCATTCACCCTCCTTGCGGGATTGCCCCGACTCACGCCGGGGCA
ATGTGCCCTTATTCCTGATTTGACCCGCCTGGTGCCTTGGTGTCCAGATAATCCACCTTATCGGCAATGA
AGTCGGTCCCGTAGACCGTCTGGCCGTCCTTCTCGTACTTGGTATTCCGAATCTTGCCCTGCACGAATAC
CAGCGACCCCTTGCCCAAATACTTGCCGTGGGCCTCGGCCTGAGAGCCAAAACACTTGATGCGGAAGAAG
TCGGTGCGCTCCTGCTTGTCGCCGGCATCGTTGCGCCACATCTAGGATCTGCCAGGAACCGTAAAAAGGC
CGCGTTGCTGGCGTTTTTCCATAGGCTCCGCCCCCCTGACGAGCATCACAAAAATCGACGCTCAAGTCAG
AGGTGGCGAAACCCGACAGGACTATAAAGATACCAGGCGTTTCCCCCTGGAAGCTCCCTCGTGCGCTCTC
CTGTTCCGACCCTGCCGCTTACCGGATACCTGTCCGCCTTTCTCCCTTCGGGAAGCGTGGCGCTTTCTCA
TAGCTCACGCTGTAGGTATCTCAGTTCGGTGTAGGTCGTTCGCTCCAAGCTGGGCTGTGTGCACGAACCC
CCCGTTCAGCCCGACCGCTGCGCCTTATCCGGTAACTATCGTCTTGAGTCCAACCCGGTAAGACACGACT
TATCGCCACTGGCAGCAGCCACTGGTAACAGGATTAGCAGAGCGAGGTATGTAGGCGGTGCTACAGAGTT
CTTGAAGTGGTGGCCTAACTACGGCTACACTAGAAGAACAGTATTTGGTATCTGCGCTCTGCTGAAGCCA
GTTACCTTCGGAAAAAGAGTTGGTAGCTCTTGATCCGGCAAACAAACCACCGCTGGTAGCGGTGGTTTTT
TTGTTTGCAAGCAGCAGATTACGCGCAGAAAAAAAGGATCTCAAGAAGATCCTTTGATCTTTTCTACGGG
GTCTGACGCTCAGTGGAACGAAAACTCACGTTAAGGGATTTTGGTCATGAGATTATCAAAAAGGATCTTC
ACCTAGATCCTTTTAAATTAAAAATGAAGTTTTAAATCAATCTAAAGTATATATGAGTAAACTTGGTCTG
ACAGTTACCAATGCTTAATCAGTGAGGCACCTATCTCAGCGATCTGTCTATTTCGTTCATCCATAGTTGC
CTGACTCCCCGTCGTGTAGATAACTACGATACGGGAGGGCTTACCATCTGGCCCCAGTGCTGCAATGATA
CCGCGAGAACCACGCTCACCGGCTCCAGATTTATCAGCAATAAACCAGCCAGCCGGAAGGGCCGAGCGCA
GAAGTGGTCCTGCAACTTTATCCGCCTCCATCCAGTCTATTAATTGTTGCCGGGAAGCTAGAGTAAGTAG
TTCGCCAGTTAATAGTTTGCGCAACGTTGTTGCCATTGCTACAGGCATCGTGGTGTCACGCTCGTCGTTT
GGTATGGCTTCATTCAGCTCCGGTTCCCAACGATCAAGGCGAGTTACATGATCCCCCATGTTGTGCAAAA
AAGCGGTTAGCTCCTTCGGTCCTCCGATCGTTGTCAGAAGTAAGTTGGCCGCAGTGTTATCACTCATGGT
TATGGCAGCACTGCATAATTCTCTTACTGTCATGCCATCCGTAAGATGCTTTTCTGTGACTGGTGAGTAC
TCAACCAAGTCATTCTGAGAATAGTGTATGCGGCGACCGAGTTGCTCTTGCCCGGCGTCAATACGGGATA
ATACCGCGCCACATAGCAGAACTTTAAAAGTGCTCATCATTGGAAAACGTTCTTCGGGGCGAAAACTCTC
AAGGATCTTACCGCTGTTGAGATCCAGTTCGATGTAACCCACTCGTGCACCCAACTGATCTTCAGCATCT
TTTACTTTCACCAGCGTTTCTGGGTGAGCAAAAACAGGAAGGCAAAATGCCGCAAAAAAGGGAATAAGGG
CGACACGGAAATGTTGAATACTCATACTCTTCCTTTTTCAATATTATTGAAGCATTTATCAAGGTTATTG
TCTCATGAGCGGATACATATTTGAATGTATTTAGAAAAATAAACAAATAGGGGTTCCGCGCACGAATTGG
CCAGCGCTGCCATTTTTGGGGTGAGGCCGTTCGCGGCCGAGGGGCGCAGCCCCTGGGGGGATGGGAGGCC
CGCGTTAGCGGGCCGGGAGGGTTCGAGAAGGGGGGGCACCCCCCTTCGGCGTGCGCGGTCACGCGCACAG
GGCGCAGCCCTGGTTAAAAACAAGGTTTATAAATATTGGTTTAAAAGCAGGTTAAAAGACAGGTTAGCGG
TGGCCGAAAAACGGGCGGAAACCCTTGCAAATGCTGGATTTTCTGCCTGTGGACAGCCCCTCAAATGTCA
ATAGGTGCGCCCCTCATCTGTCAGCACTCTGCCCCTCAAGTGTCAAGGATCGCGCCCCTCATCTGTCAGT
AGTCGCGCCCCTCAAGTGTCAATACCGCAGGGCACTTATCCCCAGGCTTGTCCACATCATCTGTGGGAAA
CTCGCGTAAAATCAGGCGTTTTCGCCGATTTGCGAGGCTGGCCAGCTCCACGTCGCCGGCCGAAATCGAG
CCTGCCCCTCATCTGTCAACGCCGCGCCGGGTGAGTCGGCCCCTCAAGTGTCAACGTCCGCCCCTCATCT
GTCAGTGAGGGCCAAGTTTTCCGCGAGGTATCCACAACGCCGGCGGCCGCGGTGTCTCGCACACGGCTTC
GACGGCGTTTCTGGCGCGTTTGCAGGGCCATAGACGGCCGCCAGCCCAGCGGCGAGGGCAACCAGCCCGG
TGAGCGTCGCAAAGGAGATCCTGATCTGACTGATGGGCTGCCTGTATCGAGTGGTGATTTTGTGCCGAGC
TGCCGGTCGGGGAGCTGTTGGCTGGCTGGTGGCAGGATATATTGTGGTGTAAACAAATTGACGCTTAGAC
AACTTAATAACACATTGCGGACGTTTTTAATGTACTGGGGTGGATGCAGTGGGCCCCACTCTGTGAAGAC
AAACTAGAATTCGAGCTC
